Addgene plasmid #17872: pBJ5 mCnB
Depositing lab: Jerry Crabtree. Depositing organization: Stanford University. Publication: Identification of calcineurin as a key signalling enzyme in T-lymphocyte activation. Clipstone NA, Crabtree GR. Nature. 1992 Jun 25. 357(6380):695-7. 10.1038/357695a0 PubMed 1377362.
Backbone
  Vector backbone: pBJ5
  Backbone size w/o insert (bp): 3300
  Vector type: Mammalian Expression
Growth in bacteria
  Bacterial resistance: Ampicillin, 100 μg/mL
  Growth temperature: 37°C
  Growth strain: DH5alpha
  Copy number: High Copy
Gene/Insert
  Gene/Insert name: CnB (alt name: calcineurin B)
  Species: M. musculus (mouse)
  Insert size (bp): 600
  Entrez Gene: Ppp3r1 (a.k.a. CaNB1, Cnb1, MCIP1)
  Cloning method: Restriction Enzyme; 5′ cloning site SacII (not destroyed); 3′ cloning site BamHI (not destroyed)
  Sequencing primers: 5′ pcDL-F
Terms and licenses: Academic/Nonprofit Terms; Industry Terms: Not Available to Industry
How to cite: pBJ5 mCnB was a gift from Jerry Crabtree (Addgene plasmid # 17872 ; http://n2t.net/addgene:17872 ; RRID:Addgene_17872)
