[The description below was written by a language model from this plasmid's Addgene catalogue record and pLannotate feature annotations shown in this document.]
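Description:
pBJ5 mCnB is a mammalian expression plasmid built on the pBJ5 backbone (about 3.3 kb) that carries a roughly 600 bp mouse cDNA for calcineurin B (Ppp3r1), the calcium-binding regulatory subunit of the calcium/calmodulin-dependent protein phosphatase calcineurin. The insert was cloned between SacII and BamHI sites, both of which remain intact. The sequenced plasmid is just under 4 kb. It is maintained in E. coli through a high-copy ColE1/pUC-type origin and selected with ampicillin via the β-lactamase gene and its native promoter. A bom region and short fragments of rop and the tet promoter are remnants of the pBR322-derived bacterial backbone.

Expression in mammalian cells is driven by a composite promoter in which the SV40 enhancer and early promoter are followed by a truncated HTLV-1 5′ LTR segment and a modified SV40 intron with splice donor and acceptor sites, an arrangement generally used to give strong constitutive transcription and efficient mRNA processing. The calcineurin B coding sequence lies downstream, followed by an SV40 polyadenylation signal with an adjacent small fragment of large T antigen sequence; both are annotated on the reverse strand. The automated annotation matched the coding region to the bovine PPP3R1 protein entry, which probably reflects high conservation of this protein rather than a different origin, since the catalogue lists the insert as mouse. No epitope tag, reporter or mammalian selection marker is annotated, so the plasmid appears suited mainly to transient transfection. The associated publication concerns calcineurin as a key signalling enzyme in T-lymphocyte activation, consistent with use of this construct to overexpress the regulatory subunit in studies of that pathway.
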