Features (pLannotate 1.2.2; 12 found; start..end, strand, type, name):
      1..330     +  promoter       SV40 promoter: SV40 enhancer and early promoter
    346..614     +  LTR            5' LTR (truncated): truncated 5' long terminal repeat (LTR) from human T-cell leukemia virus (HTLV) type 1
    658..754     +  intron         SV40 intron: modified SV40 intron with splice donor and acceptor sites
    839..1348    +  CDS            PPP3R1: CANB1_BOVIN - Also known as CNA2, CNB. Experimental evidence at protein level: Swiss-Prot protein existence level 1. Regulatory subunit of calcineurin, a calcium-dependent, calmodulin stimulated protein phosphatase. Confers calcium sensitivity. From Bos taurus (Bovine).
   1386..1520    -  polyA_signal   SV40 poly(A) signal: SV40 polyadenylation signal
   1543..1626    -  CDS            large T antigen (fragment): large T antigen from SV40 (simian virus 40)
   1629..1669    +  CDS            rop (fragment): Rop protein, which maintains plasmids at low copy number; rop
   1771..1911    +  misc_feature   bom: basis of mobility region from pBR322
   2097..2685    -  rep_origin     ori: high-copy-number ColE1/pMB1/pBR322/pUC origin of replication
   2856..3716    -  CDS            AmpR: β-lactamase; bla; confers resistance to ampicillin, carbenicillin, and related antibiotics
   3717..3821    -  promoter       AmpR promoter: bla
   3946..3970    +  promoter       tet promoter (fragment): E. coli promoter for tetracycline efflux protein gene
>Addgene plasmid #17872 | pBJ5 mCnB | addgene full sequence | sequence record 148056 | Addgene NGS result
GTGTGTCAGTTAGGGTGTGGAAAGTCCCCAGGCTCCCCAGCAGGCAGAAGTATGCAAAGCATGCATCTCA
ATTAGTCAGCAACCAGGTGTGGAAAGTCCCCAGGCTCCCCAGCAGGCAGAAGTATGCAAAGCATGCATCT
CAATTAGTCAGCAACCATAGTCCCGCCCCTAACTCCGCCCATCCCGCCCCTAACTCCGCCCAGTTCCGCC
CATTCTCCGCCCCATGGCTGACTAATTTTTTTTATTTATGCAGAGGCCGAGGCCGCCTCGGCCTCTGAGC
TATTCCAGAAGTAGTGAGGAGGCTTTTTTGGAGGCCTAGGCTTTTGCAAAAAGCTCCTCGATCGAGGGGC
TCGCATCTCTCCTTCACGCGCCCGCCGCCCTACCTGAGGCCGCCATCCACGCCGGTTGAGTCGCGTTCTG
CCGCCTCCCGCCTGTGGTGCCTCCTGAACTGCGTCCGCCGTCTAGGTAAGTTTAAAGCTCAGGTCGAGAC
CGGGCCTTTGTCCGGCGCTCCCTTGGAGCCTACCTAGACTCAGCCGGCTCTCCACGCTTTGCCTGACCCT
GCTTGCTCAACTCTACGTCTTTGTTTCGTTTTCTGTTCTGCGCCGTTACAGATCCAAGCTCCTCGATCGA
GGAACTGAAAAACCAGAAAGTTAACTGGTAAGTTTAGTCTTTTTGTCTTTTATTTCAGGTCCCGGATCCG
GTGGTGGTGCAAATCAAAGAACTGCTCCTCAGTGGATGTTGCCTTTACTTCTAGGCCTGTACGGAAGTGT
TACTTCTGCTCTAAAAGCTGCTCTAGCCCTCGAGGGCTAGAGCGGCCGCGGAGGCCGAATTGATCCCCAT
GGGAAATGAGGCAAGTTACCCTTTGGAAATGTGCTCACACTTTGATGCTGATGAAATTAAAAGGCTAGGA
AAGAGATTCAAGAAGCTTGATTTGGACAATTCTGGTTCTTTGAGCGTGGAAGAGTTCATGTCTCTGCCTG
AGTTACAGCAGAACCCTTTAGTACAGCGGGTAATAGATATATTCGACACAGACGGCAACGGAGAAGTGGA
CTTCAAAGAATTCATTGAAGGAGTGTCTCAGTTCAGTGTCAAAGGCGATAAGGAACAGAAGTTGAGGTTT
GCTTTTCGTATCTATGACATGGATAAAGATGGCTATATTTCCAATGGAGAACTCTTCCAGGTGTTGAAGA
TGATGGTGGGCAACAATCTGAAAGATACACAATTACAGCAGATTGTAGACAAAACCATAATAAATGCAGA
TAAGGATGGAGATGGAAGAATATCCTTTGAGGAATTCTGTGCTGTCGTAGGTGGCCTAGATATCCACAAA
AAGATGGTGGTAGATGTGTGACTCTTATCGGGTACAATTCCTGATTGATTGACCGGATCCAGACATGATA
AGATACATTGATGAGTTTGGACAAACCACAACTAGAATGCAGTGAAAAAAATGCTTTATTTGTGAAATTT
GTGATGCTATTGCTTTATTTGTAACCATTATAAGCTGCAATAAACAAGTTAACAACAACAATTGCATTCA
TTTTATGTTTCAGGTTCAGGGGGAGGTGTGGGAGGTTTTTTAAAGCAAGTAAAACCTCTACAAATGTGGT
ATGGCTGATTATGATCCGGCTGCCTCGCGCGTTTCGGTGATGACGGTGAAAACCTCTGACACATGCAGCT
CCCGGAGACGGTCACAGCTTGTCTGTAAGCGGATGCCGGGAGCAGACAAGCCCGTCAGGGCGCGTCAGCG
GGTGTTGGCGGGTGTCGGGGCGCAGCCATGACCCAGTCACGTAGCGATAGCGGAGTGTATACTGGCTTAA
CTATGCGGCATCAGAGCAGATTGTACTGAGAGTGCACCATATGCGGTGTGAAATACCGCACAGATGCGTA
AGGAGAAAATACCGCATCAGGCGCTCTTCCGCTTCCTCGCTCACTGACTCGCTGCGCTCGGTCGTTCGGC
TGCGGCGAGCGGTATCAGCTCACTCAAAGGCGGTAATACGGTTATCCACAGAATCAGGGGATAACGCAGG
AAAGAACATGTGAGCAAAAGGCCAGCAAAAGGCCAGGAACCGTAAAAAGGCCGCGTTGCTGGCGTTTTTC
CATAGGCTCCGCCCCCCTGACGAGCATCACAAAAATCGACGCTCAAGTCAGAGGTGGCGAAACCCGACAG
GACTATAAAGATACCAGGCGTTTCCCCCTGGAAGCTCCCTCGTGCGCTCTCCTGTTCCGACCCTGCCGCT
TACCGGATACCTGTCCGCCTTTCTCCCTTCGGGAAGCGTGGCGCTTTCTCATAGCTCACGCTGTAGGTAT
CTCAGTTCGGTGTAGGTCGTTCGCTCCAAGCTGGGCTGTGTGCACGAACCCCCCGTTCAGCCCGACCGCT
GCGCCTTATCCGGTAACTATCGTCTTGAGTCCAACCCGGTAAGACACGACTTATCGCCACTGGCAGCAGC
CACTGGTAACAGGATTAGCAGAGCGAGGTATGTAGGCGGTGCTACAGAGTTCTTGAAGTGGTGGCCTAAC
TACGGCTACACTAGAAGGACAGTATTTGGTATCTGCGCTCTGCTGAAGCCAGTTACCTTCGGAAAAAGAG
TTGGTAGCTCTTGATCCGGCAAACAAACCACCGCTGGTAGCGGTGGTTTTTTTGTTTGCAAGCAGCAGAT
TACGCGCAGAAAAAAAGGATCTCAAGAAGATCCTTTGATCTTTTCTACGGGGTCTGACGCTCAGTGGAAC
GAAAACTCACGTTAAGGGATTTTGGTCATGAGATTATCAAAAAGGATCTTCACCTAGATCCTTTTAAATT
AAAAATGAAGTTTTAAATCAATCTAAAGTATATATGAGTAAACTTGGTCTGACAGTTACCAATGCTTAAT
CAGTGAGGCACCTATCTCAGCGATCTGTCTATTTCGTTCATCCATAGTTGCCTGACTCCCCGTCGTGTAG
ATAACTACGATACGGGAGGGCTTACCATCTGGCCCCAGTGCTGCAATGATACCGCGAGACCCACGCTCAC
CGGCTCCAGATTTATCAGCAATAAACCAGCCAGCCGGAAGGGCCGAGCGCAGAAGTGGTCCTGCAACTTT
ATCCGCCTCCATCCAGTCTATTAATTGTTGCCGGGAAGCTAGAGTAAGTAGTTCGCCAGTTAATAGTTTG
CGCAACGTTGTTGCCATTGCTGCAGGCATCGTGGTGTCACGCTCGTCGTTTGGTATGGCTTCATTCAGCT
CCGGTTCCCAACGATCAAGGCGAGTTACATGATCCCCCATGTTGTGCAAAAAAGCGGTTAGCTCCTTCGG
TCCTCCGATCGTTGTCAGAAGTAAGTTGGCCGCAGTGTTATCACTCATGGTTATGGCAGCACTGCATAAT
TCTCTTACTGTCATGCCATCCGTAAGATGCTTTTCTGTGACTGGTGAGTACTCAACCAAGTCATTCTGAG
AATAGTGTATGCGGCGACCGAGTTGCTCTTGCCCGGCGTCAACACGGGATAATACCGCGCCACATAGCAG
AACTTTAAAAGTGCTCATCATTGGAAAACGTTCTTCGGGGCGAAAACTCTCAAGGATCTTACCGCTGTTG
AGATCCAGTTCGATGTAACCCACTCGTGCACCCAACTGATCTTCAGCATCTTTTACTTTCACCAGCGTTT
CTGGGTGAGCAAAAACAGGAAGGCAAAATGCCGCAAAAAAGGGAATAAGGGCGACACGGAAATGTTGAAT
ACTCATACTCTTCCTTTTTCAATATTATTGAAGCATTTATCAGGGTTATTGTCTCATGAGCGGATACATA
TTTGAATGTATTTAGAAAAATAAACAAATAGGGGTTCCGCGCACATTTCCCCGAAAAGTGCCACCTGACG
TCTAAGAAACCATTATTATCATGACATTAACCTATAAAAATAGGCGTATCACGAGGCCCTTTCGTCTTCA
AGAATTGGTCGACCAATTCTCATGTTTGACAGCTTATCATCGATAAGCTTGGCTGTGGAAT
