>Addgene plasmid #17872 | pBJ5 mCnB | addgene partial sequence | sequence record 23802 | 17872 with pcDL-F
TGCTCTGCCNTCAAGGGCNAGAGCGGCCGCGGAGGCCGAATTGATCCCCATGGGAAATGAGGCAAGTTAC
CCTTTGGAAATGTGCTCACACTTTGATGCTGATGAAATTAAAAGGCTAGGAAAGAGATTCAAGAAGCTTG
ATTTGGACAATTCTGGTTCTTTGAGCGTGGAAGAGTTCATGTCTCTGCCTGAGTTACAGCAGAACCCTTT
AGTACAGCGGGTAATAGATATATTCGACACAGACGGCAACGGAGAAGTGGACTTCAAAGAATTCATTGAA
GGAGTGTCTCAGTTCAGTGTCAAAGGCGATAAGGAACAGAAGTTGAGGTTTGCTTTTCGTATCTATGACA
TGGATAAAGATGGCTATATTTCCAATGGAGAACTCTTCCAGGTGTTGAAGATGATGGTGGGCAACAATCT
GAAAGATACACAATTACAGCAGATTGTAGACAAAACCATAATAAATGCAGATAAGGATGGAGATGGAAGA
ATATCCTTTGAGGAATTCTGTGCTGTCGTAGGTGGCCTAGATATCCACAAAAAGATGGTGGTAGATGTGT
GACTCTTATCGGGTACAATTCCTGATTGATTGACCGGATCCAGACATGATNNANATACACTGATGAGTTT
GGACAAACCACAACCTGANTCCNGTGAAAAAAATGCTTTACTTGGTGNAATTTGTGATGCTATTGCTTTA
TTTGTAACCCTTATAACCTGGCNTACACGAGGTACACCANCANTGCNTTCGCTTAATG
